Addgene plasmid #18648: T4 Lysozyme T157R
Depositing lab: Brian Matthews. Depositing organization: University of Oregon.
Backbone
  Vector backbone: pHS1403
  Backbone size w/o insert (bp): 5000
  Vector type: Bacterial Expression
Growth in bacteria
  Bacterial resistance: Ampicillin, 100 μg/mL
  Growth temperature: 37°C
  Growth strain: DH5alpha
  Copy number: High Copy
Gene/Insert
  Gene/Insert name: T4 Lysozyme (alt name: 1157R)
  Species: Bacteriophage T4
  Insert size (bp): 600
  Mutation: T157R
  GenBank ID: NP_049736
  Entrez Gene: e (a.k.a. T4p123)
  Cloning method: Restriction Enzyme; 5′ cloning site BamHI (not destroyed); 3′ cloning site HindIII (not destroyed)
  Sequencing primers: 5′ na; 3′ GGCGTATCACGAGGCCC
Terms and licenses: Academic/Nonprofit Terms; Industry Terms: Not Available to Industry
Depositor comments: The BamHI site is 27 bp from the ATG and the HindIII site is 115 bp from the stop.
How to cite: T4 Lysozyme T157R was a gift from Brian Matthews (Addgene plasmid # 18648 ; http://n2t.net/addgene:18648 ; RRID:Addgene_18648)
