[The description below was written by a language model from this plasmid's Addgene catalogue record.]
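Description:
T4 Lysozyme T157R is a bacterial expression plasmid built on the pHS1403 backbone (about 5 kb without insert) that carries the bacteriophage T4 lysozyme gene (gene e) with a single amino-acid substitution, threonine 157 to arginine. It is maintained in E. coli as a high-copy plasmid under ampicillin selection, with a standard cloning strain listed for propagation. The record does not name the origin of replication, and no feature table is provided, so the detailed layout of the backbone cannot be described from the available information.

The insert of roughly 600 bp was placed between BamHI and HindIII sites, both of which remain intact, so the lysozyme cassette can be excised or swapped as a fragment. According to the depositor's notes, the BamHI site lies 27 bp from the start codon and the HindIII site 115 bp from the stop codon, meaning the fragment includes short flanking untranslated sequence on either side of the coding region. No fusion tags or reporters are listed, and the promoter that drives expression from pHS1403 is not stated in the record.

T4 lysozyme is a small phage-encoded enzyme that degrades the bacterial cell wall and has long served as a model protein for studying how point mutations affect folding, stability and structure. A single-site variant such as T157R fits that kind of use, namely producing the mutant protein in bacteria for biophysical or structural comparison with the wild-type enzyme, although the record itself does not state a purpose.
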