>Addgene plasmid #18648 | T4 Lysozyme T157R | addgene partial sequence | sequence record 24433 | 3primeUP
GCTANCGAAAAAGCCCGCTCATTAGGCGGGCTCAGATCTGCTCATGTTTTGACAGCTTATCATCGATAAG
CTTCGGCAATAAATTCTTGATATGTTTTCATATGTTTCCTTTAAATATTTTAATTAGTAATTGTCTATTC
AAGTAATTGTGAATATACTATCACAATTCCAAGAGAAAGTAAACAGCTTTATAGATTTTTATACGCGTCC
CAACGGCCAGTTCTAAACGTTGTAATGACTCGTTTTGCGCGATTAGGTGTTTGATTATACCATCTACTTT
TAGCTAAGTTAACTGCTGCTTCATCCCAGCGTTTTTGTTGAAGCATACGTAAAGAGTTAGTAAATCCTGC
CACACCGGTTTCTCCCATTTGGAAAACCATATTAATCAATGCACAGCGACGAACCGCATCAAGAGAATCA
TAAACCGGTTTTAATTTAGCATTTCTCAGAATTCCGCGAACAGCAGCATCAACATCCTGATTAAAGAGTT
TTTCAGCCTCATCTTTTGTAATTACACCATTGCAATTACGCCCAATAGCTTTATCTAATTCAGATTTAGC
AGCATTAAGTGATGGACTTTTTGTAAGCAAATGACCGATGCCAATAGTGTAATAGCCTTCTGTGTCTTTA
TAGATTTTAAGTCTAAGACCTTCATCTATACGTAACATTTCAAATATATTCATAATACCTCCTAAGCATC
GATGGATCCTGTTTCCTGTGTGAATTGTTATCCGCTCACATTCCACACATTATACGAGCCGATGATAATT
GTCACAGGGGGAG
